Addgene plasmid #190853: pSilencer2.1-U6-3JB8F+4
Purpose: For mammalian expression of 3JB8F+4, a dual-specificity aptamer that binds OGT and β-catenin. Expression is driven by a U6 promoter. This dual-specificity aptamer adopts a folded linker.
Depositing lab: Gerald Hart. Depositing organization: University of Georgia. Publication: Dual-specificity RNA aptamers enable manipulation of target-specific O-GlcNAcylation and unveil functions of O-GlcNAc on beta-catenin. Zhu Y, Hart GW. Cell. 2022 Dec 30:S0092-8674(22)01529-X. doi: 10.1016/j.cell.2022.12.016. PubMed 36626902.
Backbone
  Vector backbone: pSilencer2.1-U6 hygro
  Total vector size (bp): 5161
  Vector type: Mammalian Expression, Synthetic Biology, Affinity Reagent/ Antibody
  Selectable markers: Hygromycin
Growth in bacteria
  Bacterial resistance: Ampicillin, 100 μg/mL
  Growth temperature: 37°C
  Growth strain: DH5alpha
  Copy number: High Copy
Gene/Insert
  Gene/Insert name: 3JB8F_T1+4bp (A Dual-Specificity aptamer targeting OGT and β-catenin)
  Species: Synthetic
  Insert size (bp): 324
  Promoter: U6
  Cloning method: Gibson Cloning
  Sequencing primers: 5′ T7, LKO.1 5'; 3′ 2.0Rev
Terms and licenses: Academic/Nonprofit Terms; Industry Terms
How to cite: pSilencer2.1-U6-3JB8F+4 was a gift from Gerald Hart (Addgene plasmid # 190853 ; http://n2t.net/addgene:190853 ; RRID:Addgene_190853)
