[The description below was written by a language model from this plasmid's Addgene catalogue record and pLannotate feature annotations shown in this document.]
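Description:
pSilencer2.1-U6-3JB8F+4 is a mammalian expression plasmid of about 5.2 kb built on the pSilencer2.1-U6 hygro backbone, a vector designed to transcribe short non-coding RNAs from an RNA polymerase III promoter. It is propagated in E. coli as a high-copy plasmid through a ColE1/pUC-type origin and is selected with ampicillin via the β-lactamase gene. For selection in mammalian cells it carries a hygromycin resistance cassette, in which the SV40 enhancer/early promoter drives the hygromycin phosphotransferase coding sequence, followed by an SV40 polyadenylation signal. The feature table also lists several backbone remnants with no evident role in the payload: lac promoter/operator elements, lacZα, lacI, ble, bom and rop fragments, and SP6 and T7 phage promoters upstream of the expression cassette.

The payload is a 324 bp synthetic insert, 3JB8F_T1+4bp, introduced by Gibson cloning downstream of the human U6 promoter. The insert itself is not annotated in the feature table, but the unannotated stretch between the U6 promoter and the lacZα fragment is consistent with its position. It encodes a dual-specificity RNA aptamer with one module that binds O-GlcNAc transferase (OGT) and another that binds β-catenin, joined by a linker described as adopting a folded structure. U6-driven Pol III transcription suits this purpose because it yields abundant small structured RNA without a cap or poly(A) tail. According to the record and its associated publication title, such aptamers are used to manipulate target-specific O-GlcNAcylation, here of β-catenin, in transfected mammalian cells. Hygromycin selection allows enrichment or stable maintenance of expressing cells.
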