Features (pLannotate 1.2.2; 20 found; start..end, strand, type, name):
     96..186     +  promoter       AmpR promoter (fragment): bla
    187..480     +  promoter       SV40 promoter (fragment): SV40 enhancer and early promoter
    529..1554    +  CDS            HygR: aminoglycoside phosphotransferase from E. coli; aph(4)-Ia; confers resistance to hygromycin
   1564..1689    +  CDS            ble (fragment): BLE_KLEPN - Experimental evidence at protein level: Swiss-Prot protein existence level 1. Binding protein with a strong affinity to the bleomycin family of antibiotics. Binds to CL990; an antimitotic-antibiotic compound. From Klebsiella pneumoniae.
   1684..1805    +  polyA_signal   SV40 poly(A) signal: SV40 polyadenylation signal
   1878..1894    -  protein_bind   lac operator: The lac repressor binds to the lac operator to inhibit transcription in E. coli. This inhibition can be relieved by adding lactose or isopropyl-β-D-thiogalactopyranoside (IPTG). lac repressor encoded by lacI
   1902..1926    -  promoter       lac promoter (fragment): promoter for the E. coli lac operon
   1936..1955    +  promoter       AmpR promoter (fragment): bla
   1956..2816    +  CDS            AmpR: β-lactamase; bla; confers resistance to ampicillin, carbenicillin, and related antibiotics
   2987..3575    +  rep_origin     ori: high-copy-number ColE1/pMB1/pBR322/pUC origin of replication
   3758..3850    +  CDS            lacI (fragment): lac repressor; lacI; The lac repressor binds to the lac operator to inhibit transcription in E. coli. This inhibition can be relieved by adding lactose or isopropyl-β-D-thiogalactopyranoside (IPTG).
   3863..3884    +  protein_bind   CAP binding site: CAP binding activates transcription in the presence of cAMP. E. coli catabolite activator protein
   3899..3929    +  promoter       lac promoter: promoter for the E. coli lac operon
   3937..3953    +  protein_bind   lac operator: The lac repressor binds to the lac operator to inhibit transcription in E. coli. This inhibition can be relieved by adding lactose or isopropyl-β-D-thiogalactopyranoside (IPTG). lac repressor encoded by lacI
   3997..4015    +  promoter       SP6 promoter: promoter for bacteriophage SP6 RNA polymerase
   4027..4045    +  promoter       T7 promoter: promoter for bacteriophage T7 RNA polymerase
   4176..4416    +  promoter       U6 promoter: RNA polymerase III promoter for human U6 snRNA
   4767..4921    +  CDS            lacZα (fragment): LacZα fragment of β-galactosidase; lacZ fragment
   4927..5026    -  misc_feature   bom (fragment): basis of mobility region from pBR322
   5128..1       -  CDS            rop (fragment) (across the origin): Rop protein, which maintains plasmids at low copy number; rop
>Addgene plasmid #190853 | pSilencer2.1-U6-3JB8F+4 | addgene full sequence | sequence record 379255 | Addgene NGS Result
GACGAAAGGGCCTCGTGATACGCCTATTTTTATAGGTTAATGTCATGATAATAATGGTTTCTTAGACGTC
AGGTGGCACTTTTCGGGGAAATGTGCGCGGAACCCCTATTTGTTTATTTTTCTAAATACATTCAAATATG
TATCCGCTCATGAGACAATAACCCTGATAAATGCTTCAATAATATTCCAGCAGGCAGAAGTATGCAAAGC
ATGCATCTCAATTAGTTAGCAACCAGGTGTGGAAAGTCCCCAGGCTCCCCAGCAGGCAGAAGTATGCAAA
GCATGCATCTCAATTAGTCAGCAACCATAGTCCCGCCCCTAACTCCGCCCATCCCGCCCCTAACTCCGCC
CAGTTCCGCCCATTCTCCGCCCCATGGCTGACTAATTTTTTTTATTTATGCAGAGGCCGAGGCCGCCTCT
GCCTCTGAGCTATTCCAGAAGTAGTGGGGAGGCTTTTTTGGAGGCCTAGGCTTTTGCAAAAAGCTCCCGG
GAGCTTGTATATCCATTTTCGGATCTGATCAGCACGTGATGAAAAAGCCTGAACTCACCGCGACGTCTGT
CGAGAAGTTTCTGATCGAAAAGTTCGACAGCGTCTCCGACCTGATGCAGCTCTCGGAGGGCGAAGAATCT
CGTGCTTTCAGCTTCGATGTAGGAGGGCGTGGATATGTCCTGCGGGTAAATAGCTGCGCCGATGGTTTCT
ACAAAGATCGTTATGTTTATCGGCACTTTGCATCGGCCGCGCTCCCGATTCCGGAAGTGCTTGACATTGG
GGAATTCAGCGAGAGCCTGACCTATTGCATCTCCCGCCGTGCACAGGGTGTCACGTTGCAAGACCTGCCT
GAAACCGAACTGCCCGCTGTTCTGCAGCCGGTCGCGGAGGCCATGGATGCGATCGCTGCGGCCGATCTTA
GCCAGACGAGCGGGTTCGGCCCATTCGGACCGCAAGGAATCGGTCAATACACTACATGGCGTGATTTCAT
ATGCGCGATTGCTGATCCCCATGTGTATCACTGGCAAACTGTGATGGACGACACCGTCAGTGCGTCCGTC
GCGCAGGCTCTCGATGAGCTGATGCTTTGGGCCGAGGACTGCCCCGAAGTCCGGCACCTCGTGCACGCGG
ATTTCGGCTCCAACAATGTCCTGACGGACAATGGCCGCATAACAGCGGTCATTGACTGGAGCGAGGCGAT
GTTCGGGGATTCCCAATACGAGGTCGCCAACATCTTCTTCTGGAGGCCGTGGTTGGCTTGTATGGAGCAG
CAGACGCGCTACTTCGAGCGGAGGCATCCGGAGCTTGCAGGATCGCCGCGGCTCCGGGCGTATATGCTCC
GCATTGGTCTTGACCAACTCTATCAGAGCTTGGTTGACGGCAATTTCGATGATGCAGCTTGGGCGCAGGG
TCGATGCGACGCAATCGTCCGATCCGGAGCCGGGACTGTCGGGCGTACACAAATCGCCCGCAGAAGCGCG
GCCGTCTGGACCGATGGCTGTGTAGAAGTACTCGCCGATAGTGGAAACCGACGCCCCAGCACTCGTCCGA
GGGCAAAGGAATAGCACGTGCTACGAGATTTCGATTCCACCGCCGCCTTCTATGAAAGGTTGGGCTTCGG
AATCGTTTTCCGGGACGCCGGCTGGATGATCCTCCAGCGCGGGGATCTCATGCTGGAGTTCTTCGCCCAC
CCCAACTTGTTTATTGCAGCTTATAATGGTTACAAATAAAGCAATAGCATCACAAATTTCACAAATAAAG
CATTTTTTTCACTGCATTCTAGTTGTGGTTTGTCCAAACTCATCAATGTATCTTATCATGTCTGTATACC
GTCGACCTCTAGCTAGAGCTTGGCGTAATCATGGTCATAGCTGTTTCCTGTGTGAAATTGTTATCCGCTC
ACAATTCCACACAACATACGAGCCGGAAGCATAAAGGTAAGCCTGAATATTGAAAAAGGAAGAGTATGAG
TATTCAACATTTCCGTGTCGCCCTTATTCCCTTTTTTGCGGCATTTTGCCTTCCTGTTTTTGCTCACCCA
GAAACGCTGGTGAAAGTAAAAGATGCTGAAGATCAGTTGGGTGCACGAGTGGGTTACATCGAACTGGATC
TCAACAGCGGTAAGATCCTTGAGAGTTTTCGCCCCGAAGAACGTTTTCCAATGATGAGCACTTTTAAAGT
TCTGCTATGTGGCGCGGTATTATCCCGTATTGACGCCGGGCAAGAGCAACTCGGTCGCCGCATACACTAT
TCTCAGAATGACTTGGTTGAGTACTCACCAGTCACAGAAAAGCATCTTACGGATGGCATGACAGTAAGAG
AATTATGCAGTGCTGCCATAACCATGAGTGATAACACTGCGGCCAACTTACTTCTGACAACGATCGGAGG
ACCGAAGGAGCTAACCGCTTTTTTGCACAACATGGGGGATCATGTAACTCGCCTTGATCGTTGGGAACCG
GAGCTGAATGAAGCCATACCAAACGACGAGCGTGACACCACGATGCCTGTAGCAATGGCAACAACGTTGC
GCAAACTATTAACTGGCGAACTACTTACTCTAGCTTCCCGGCAACAATTAATAGACTGGATGGAGGCGGA
TAAAGTTGCAGGACCACTTCTGCGCTCGGCCCTTCCGGCTGGCTGGTTTATTGCTGATAAATCTGGAGCC
GGTGAGCGTGGGTCTCGCGGTATCATTGCAGCACTGGGGCCAGATGGTAAGCCCTCCCGTATCGTAGTTA
TCTACACGACGGGGAGTCAGGCAACTATGGATGAACGAAATAGACAGATCGCTGAGATAGGTGCCTCACT
GATTAAGCATTGGTAACTGTCAGACCAAGTTTACTCATATATACTTTAGATTGATTTAAAACTTCATTTT
TAATTTAAAAGGATCTAGGTGAAGATCCTTTTTGATAATCTCATGACCAAAATCCCTTAACGTGAGTTTT
CGTTCCACTGAGCGTCAGACCCCGTAGAAAAGATCAAAGGATCTTCTTGAGATCCTTTTTTTCTGCGCGT
AATCTGCTGCTTGCAAACAAAAAAACCACCGCTACCAGCGGTGGTTTTTTTGCCGGATCAAGAGCTACCA
ACTCTTTTTCCGAAGGTAACTGGCTTCAGCAGAGCGCAGATACCAAATACTGTTCTTCTAGTGTAGCCGT
AGTTAGGCCACCACTTCAAGAACTCTGTAGCACCGCCTACATACCTCGCTCTGCTAATCCTGTTACCAGT
GGCTGCTGCCAGTGGCGATAAGTCGTGTCTTACCGGGTTGGACTCAAGACGATAGTTACCGGATAAGGCG
CAGCGGTCGGGCTGAACGGGGGGTTCGTGCACACAGCCCAGCTTGGAGCGAACGACCTACACCGAACTGA
GATACCTACAGCGTGAGCTATGAGAAAGCGCCACGCTTCCCGAAGGGAGAAAGGCGGACAGGTATCCGGT
AAGCGGCAGGGTCGGAACAGGAGAGCGCACGAGGGAGCTTCCAGGGGGAAACGCCTGGTATCTTTATAGT
CCTGTCGGGTTTCGCCACCTCTGACTTGAGCGTCGATTTTTGTGATGCTCGTCAGGGGGGCGGAGCCTAT
GGAAAAACGCCAGCAACGCGGCCTTTTTACGGTTCCTGGCCTTTTGCTGGCCTTTTGCTCACATGTTCTT
TCCTGCGTTATCCCCTGATTCTGTGGATAACCGTATTACCGCCTTTGAGTGAGCTGATACCGCTCGCCGC
AGCCGAACGACCGAGCGCAGCGAGTCAGTGAGCGAGGAAGCGGAAGAGCGCCCAATACGCAAACCGCCTC
TCCCCGCGCGTTGGCCGATTCATTAATGCAGCTGGCACGACAGGTTTCCCGACTGGAAAGCGGGCAGTGA
GCGCAACGCAATTAATGTGAGTTAGCTCACTCATTAGGCACCCCAGGCTTTACACTTTATGCTTCCGGCT
CGTATGTTGTGTGGAATTGTGAGCGGATAACAATTTCACACAGGAAACAGCTATGACATGATTACGAATT
GCAACGATTTAGGTGACACTATAGAAGAGAAGGAATTAATACGACTCACTATAGGGAGAGAGAGAGAATT
ACCCTCACTAAAGGGAGGAGAAGCATGAATTCCCCAGTGGAAAGACGCGCAGGCAAAACGCACCACGTGA
CGGAGCGTGACCGCGCGCCGAGCGCGCGCCAAGGTCGGGCAGGAAGAGGGCCTATTTCCCATGATTCCTT
CATATTTGCATATACGATACAAGGCTGTTAGAGAGATAATTAGAATTAATTTGACTGTAAACACAAAGAT
ATTAGTACAAAATACGTGACGTAGAAAGTAATAATTTCTTGGGTAGTTTGCAGTTTTAAAATTATGTTTT
AAAATGGACTATCATATGCTTACCGTAACTTGAAAGTATTTCGATTTCTTGGGTTTATATATCTTGTGGA
AAGGACGAAACACCGGGAAAACGGCATCAATATGGTGACCTCCCGGGCTAGCCCGAGGAGAGAATCACTT
ACGGATCCTCGTTAAGTGGCTCTCAGTCGCCCGTAACTCCGATGCCGATGCAGCGGCGACAACTGCACCC
AAGGCTCGGATCCTCGGGCTAGAGCGGGGGACCACCAGGTTGCCTAAGGGGGGTGAACCGGCCCAGGTCG
GAGCTTCTGGGCGGCGATGAGATGACGTGTGCGGTGGTCGAGAGGTACCTTGGGTGAGGGAAGGGAAGGG
AGGTTGACCACTGCGTGACTGCCCAGAAGCAACGGAGCAGGTCAAAACTCCCGTGCTGTTTTTTGGAAAA
GCTTGGCACTGGCCGTCGTTTTACAACGTCGTGACTGGGAAAACCCTGGCGTTACCCAACTTAATCGCCT
TGCAGCACATCCCCCTTTCGCCAGCTGGCGTAATAGCGAAGAGGCCCGCACCGATCGCCCTTCCCAACAG
TTGCGCAGCCTGAATGGCGAATGGCGCCTGATGCGGTATTTTCTCCTTACGCATCTGTGCGGTATTTCAC
ACCGCATATGGTGCACTCTCAGTACAATCTGCTCTGATGCCGCATAGTTAAGCCAGCCCCGACACCCGCC
AACACCCGCTGACGCGCCCTGACGGGCTTGTCTGCTCCCGGCATCCGCTTACAGACAAGCTGTGACCGTC
TCCGGGAGCTGCATGTGTCAGAGGTTTTCACCGTCATCACCGAAACGCGCGA
